Addgene plasmid #208960: Polymerase variant click editor (CE1) - pCMV-T7-PCV2-nCas9-B103 (LM2963)
Purpose: A variant CE1 construct with B103 DNA polymerase, expressed from CMV or T7 promoters.
Depositing lab: Benjamin Kleinstiver. Publication: Click editing enables programmable genome writing using DNA polymerases and HUH endonucleases. Ferreira da Silva J, Tou CJ, King EM, Eller ML, Rufino-Ramos D, Ma L, Cromwell CR, Metovic J, Benning FMC, Chao LH, Eichler FS, Kleinstiver BP. Nat Biotechnol. 2024 Jul 22. doi: 10.1038/s41587-024-02324-x. PubMed 39039307.
Backbone
  Vector backbone: pCMV-T7-SpCas9-P2A-EGFP (RTW3027)
  Vector type: Mammalian Expression, CRISPR ; in vitro transcription; T7 promoter
Growth in bacteria
  Bacterial resistance: Ampicillin, 100 μg/mL
  Growth temperature: 37°C
  Growth strain: DH5alpha
  Copy number: High Copy
Gene/Insert
  Gene/Insert name: PCV2-XTEN-nSpCas9-BPNLS-B103-BPNLS (alt name: LM2963)
  Species: Synthetic
  Mutation: nSpCas9(H840A)
  Promoter: CMV and T7
  Tag / fusion protein: BPNLS (C terminal on insert)
  Cloning method: Gibson Cloning
  Sequencing primers: 5′ oBK6928-CCAAGTCTCCACCCCATTGACG; 3′ oBK219-GGGAGTGGCACCTTCCAGGGTC
Terms and licenses: Academic/Nonprofit Terms; Industry Terms: Not Available to Industry
Depositor comments: Please visit https://doi.org/10.1101/2023.09.12.557440 for bioRxiv preprint.
How to cite: Polymerase variant click editor (CE1) - pCMV-T7-PCV2-nCas9-B103 (LM2963) was a gift from Benjamin Kleinstiver (Addgene plasmid # 208960 ; http://n2t.net/addgene:208960 ; RRID:Addgene_208960)
