[The description below was written by a language model from this plasmid's Addgene catalogue record and pLannotate feature annotations shown in this document.]
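Description:
Polymerase variant click editor (CE1) - pCMV-T7-PCV2-nCas9-B103 (LM2963) is a 9.8 kb mammalian expression and in vitro transcription plasmid built by Gibson cloning in the pCMV-T7-SpCas9-P2A-EGFP (RTW3027) backbone. It is propagated in E. coli at high copy from a ColE1/pUC-type origin and selected with ampicillin through the β-lactamase (AmpR) gene. Short remnants of lac regulatory elements, an SV40 promoter fragment and a pBR322 bom fragment are also annotated in the backbone. No mammalian selection marker or fluorescent reporter appears in the feature table, so the P2A-EGFP of the parent vector seems not to be retained.

The payload is a single synthetic fusion open reading frame, PCV2-XTEN-nSpCas9-BPNLS-B103-BPNLS, placed downstream of the CMV enhancer/promoter and a T7 promoter and terminated by the bGH polyadenylation signal. The tandem promoters allow either expression in transfected mammalian cells or T7-driven synthesis of mRNA in vitro. At the N terminus is a fragment of the porcine circovirus 2 Rep protein, an HUH endonuclease that nicks a specific ssDNA recognition sequence and becomes covalently linked to the DNA's 5′ phosphate. An XTEN linker joins it to the H840A nickase form of Streptococcus pyogenes Cas9. This is followed by a bipartite nuclear localisation signal, the B103 DNA polymerase (matched by the annotation tool to a related phage protein-primed, strand-displacing polymerase) and a second C-terminal BPNLS.

In click editing, the nickase provides a programmable nick, the HUH domain tethers a DNA template, and the DNA-dependent polymerase copies that template into the genome. This plasmid is a CE1 variant that carries B103 as the polymerase. It encodes no guide RNA, which must be supplied separately.
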