Features (pLannotate 1.2.2; 18 found; start..end, strand, type, name):
    132..335     +  promoter       CMV promoter: human cytomegalovirus (CMV) immediate early promoter
    377..395     +  promoter       T7 promoter: promoter for bacteriophage T7 RNA polymerase
    415..786     +  CDS            Rep (fragment): REP_PCV2 - Experimental evidence at protein level: Swiss-Prot protein existence level 1. Essential for the replication of viral ssDNA. The closed circular ssDNA genome is first converted to a superhelical dsDNA. Rep and/or Rep' binds a specific hairpin at the genome origin of replication. Introduces an endonucleolytic nick within the conserved sequence 5'-AGTATTAC-3' in the intergenic region of the genome, thereby initiating the rolling circle replication (RCR). Following cleavage, binds covalently to the 5'-phosphate of DNA as a tyrosyl ester. The cleavage gives rise to a free 3'-OH that serv
    832..2433    +  CDS            Cas9(N): N-terminal portion of Streptococcus pyogenes Cas9 (Zetsche et al., 2015)
   2434..4928    +  CDS            Cas9(C) (fragment): C-terminal portion of Streptococcus pyogenes Cas9 (Zetsche et al., 2015)
   5044..6747    +  CDS            2: DPOL_BPNF - Experimental evidence at protein level: Swiss-Prot protein existence level 1. Polymerase responsible for protein-primed viral DNA replication by strand displacement with high processivity and fidelity (By similarity). To start replication, the DNA polymerase forms a heterodimer with a free primer terminal protein (TP), recognizes the replication origins at both 5' ends of the linear chromosome, and initiates replication using as primer the OH-group of Ser-232 of the TP (PubMed:23110220). This polymerase possesses three enzymatic activities: DNA synthesis (polymerase), primer termin
   6868..7092    +  polyA_signal   bGH poly(A) signal: bovine growth hormone polyadenylation signal
   7096..7117    +  promoter       SV40 promoter (fragment): SV40 enhancer and early promoter
   7122..7138    +  misc_feature   MCS (fragment): pBluescript multiple cloning site
   7187..7203    -  protein_bind   lac operator: The lac repressor binds to the lac operator to inhibit transcription in E. coli. This inhibition can be relieved by adding lactose or isopropyl-β-D-thiogalactopyranoside (IPTG). lac repressor encoded by lacI
   7211..7241    -  promoter       lac promoter: promoter for the E. coli lac operon
   7256..7277    -  protein_bind   CAP binding site: CAP binding activates transcription in the presence of cAMP. E. coli catabolite activator protein
   7290..7382    -  CDS            lacI (fragment): lac repressor; lacI; The lac repressor binds to the lac operator to inhibit transcription in E. coli. This inhibition can be relieved by adding lactose or isopropyl-β-D-thiogalactopyranoside (IPTG).
   7565..8153    -  rep_origin     ori: high-copy-number ColE1/pMB1/pBR322/pUC origin of replication
   8324..9184    -  CDS            AmpR: β-lactamase; bla; confers resistance to ampicillin, carbenicillin, and related antibiotics
   9185..9289    -  promoter       AmpR promoter: bla
   9360..9404    -  misc_feature   bom (fragment): basis of mobility region from pBR322
   9559..131     +  enhancer       CMV enhancer (across the origin): human cytomegalovirus immediate early enhancer
>Addgene plasmid #208960 | Polymerase variant click editor (CE1) - pCMV-T7-PCV2-nCas9-B103 (LM2963) | addgene full sequence | sequence record 415786 | Addgene NGS Result
ATATGCCAAGTACGCCCCCTATTGACGTCAATGACGGTAAATGGCCCGCCTGGCATTATGCCCAGTACAT
GACCTTATGGGACTTTCCTACTTGGCAGTACATCTACGTATTAGTCATCGCTATTACCATGGTGATGCGG
TTTTGGCAGTACATCAATGGGCGTGGATAGCGGTTTGACTCACGGGGATTTCCAAGTCTCCACCCCATTG
ACGTCAATGGGAGTTTGTTTTGGCACCAAAATCAACGGGACTTTCCAAAATGTCGTAACAACTCCGCCCC
ATTGACGCAAATGGGCGGTAGGCGTGTACGGTGGGAGGTCTATATAAGCAGAGCTGGTTTAGTGAACCGT
CAGATCCGCTAGAGATCCGCGGCCGCTAATACGACTCACTATAGGGAGAGCCGCCACCATGAGCCCATCT
AAGAAAAACGGCAGAAGCGGACCTCAACCTCACAAGCGGTGGGTCTTTACCCTGAACAACCCCAGCGAAG
ATGAGAGAAAGAAGATCCGGGACCTGCCTATCAGCCTGTTCGACTACTTCATCGTGGGCGAGGAAGGAAA
TGAGGAAGGCCGGACCCCCCACCTGCAGGGCTTCGCCAACTTCGTGAAAAAGCAGACCTTCAACAAGGTG
AAGTGGTACCTGGGCGCTAGATGCCACATCGAGAAGGCCAAGGGCACCGACCAGCAGAACAAAGAGTACT
GCAGCAAGGAAGGCAATCTGCTGATGGAATGTGGCGCCCCTAGATCCCAGGGACAGAGAAGCGGAGGCTC
TAGCGGCTCCGAGACACCCGGCACATCTGAGTCCGCCACCCCTGAGAGCAGCGGCGGCAGCGACAAGAAG
TACAGCATCGGCCTGGACATCGGCACCAACTCTGTGGGCTGGGCCGTGATCACCGACGAGTACAAGGTGC
CCAGCAAGAAATTCAAGGTGCTGGGCAACACCGACCGGCACAGCATCAAGAAGAACCTGATCGGAGCCCT
GCTGTTCGACAGCGGCGAAACAGCCGAGGCCACCCGGCTGAAGAGAACCGCCAGAAGAAGATACACCAGA
CGGAAGAACCGGATCTGCTATCTGCAAGAGATCTTCAGCAACGAGATGGCCAAGGTGGACGACAGCTTCT
TCCACAGACTGGAAGAGTCCTTCCTGGTGGAAGAGGATAAGAAGCACGAGCGGCACCCCATCTTCGGCAA
CATCGTGGACGAGGTGGCCTACCACGAGAAGTACCCCACCATCTACCACCTGAGAAAGAAACTGGTGGAC
AGCACCGACAAGGCCGACCTGCGGCTGATCTATCTGGCCCTGGCCCACATGATCAAGTTCCGGGGCCACT
TCCTGATCGAGGGCGACCTGAACCCCGACAACAGCGACGTGGACAAGCTGTTCATCCAGCTGGTGCAGAC
CTACAACCAGCTGTTCGAGGAAAACCCCATCAACGCCAGCGGCGTGGACGCCAAGGCCATCCTGTCTGCC
AGACTGAGCAAGAGCAGACGGCTGGAAAATCTGATCGCCCAGCTGCCCGGCGAGAAGAAGAATGGCCTGT
TCGGAAACCTGATTGCCCTGAGCCTGGGCCTGACCCCCAACTTCAAGAGCAACTTCGACCTGGCCGAGGA
TGCCAAACTGCAGCTGAGCAAGGACACCTACGACGACGACCTGGACAACCTGCTGGCCCAGATCGGCGAC
CAGTACGCCGACCTGTTTCTGGCCGCCAAGAACCTGTCCGACGCCATCCTGCTGAGCGACATCCTGAGAG
TGAACACCGAGATCACCAAGGCCCCCCTGAGCGCCTCTATGATCAAGAGATACGACGAGCACCACCAGGA
CCTGACCCTGCTGAAAGCTCTCGTGCGGCAGCAGCTGCCTGAGAAGTACAAAGAGATTTTCTTCGACCAG
AGCAAGAACGGCTACGCCGGCTACATTGACGGCGGAGCCAGCCAGGAAGAGTTCTACAAGTTCATCAAGC
CCATCCTGGAAAAGATGGACGGCACCGAGGAACTGCTCGTGAAGCTGAACAGAGAGGACCTGCTGCGGAA
GCAGCGGACCTTCGACAACGGCAGCATCCCCCACCAGATCCACCTGGGAGAGCTGCACGCCATTCTGCGG
CGGCAGGAAGATTTTTACCCATTCCTGAAGGACAACCGGGAAAAGATCGAGAAGATCCTGACCTTCCGCA
TCCCCTACTACGTGGGCCCTCTGGCCAGGGGAAACAGCAGATTCGCCTGGATGACCAGAAAGAGCGAGGA
AACCATCACCCCCTGGAACTTCGAGGAAGTGGTGGACAAGGGCGCTTCCGCCCAGAGCTTCATCGAGCGG
ATGACCAACTTCGATAAGAACCTGCCCAACGAGAAGGTGCTGCCCAAGCACAGCCTGCTGTACGAGTACT
TCACCGTGTATAACGAGCTGACCAAAGTGAAATACGTGACCGAGGGAATGAGAAAGCCCGCCTTCCTGAG
CGGCGAGCAGAAAAAGGCCATCGTGGACCTGCTGTTCAAGACCAACCGGAAAGTGACCGTGAAGCAGCTG
AAAGAGGACTACTTCAAGAAAATCGAGTGCTTCGACTCCGTGGAAATCTCCGGCGTGGAAGATCGGTTCA
ACGCCTCCCTGGGCACATACCACGATCTGCTGAAAATTATCAAGGACAAGGACTTCCTGGACAATGAGGA
AAACGAGGACATTCTGGAAGATATCGTGCTGACCCTGACACTGTTTGAGGACAGAGAGATGATCGAGGAA
CGGCTGAAAACCTATGCCCACCTGTTCGACGACAAAGTGATGAAGCAGCTGAAGCGGCGGAGATACACCG
GCTGGGGCAGGCTGAGCCGGAAGCTGATCAACGGCATCCGGGACAAGCAGTCCGGCAAGACAATCCTGGA
TTTCCTGAAGTCCGACGGCTTCGCCAACAGAAACTTCATGCAGCTGATCCACGACGACAGCCTGACCTTT
AAAGAGGACATCCAGAAAGCCCAGGTGTCCGGCCAGGGCGATAGCCTGCACGAGCACATTGCCAATCTGG
CCGGCAGCCCCGCCATTAAGAAGGGCATCCTGCAGACAGTGAAGGTGGTGGACGAGCTCGTGAAAGTGAT
GGGCCGGCACAAGCCCGAGAACATCGTGATCGAAATGGCCAGAGAGAACCAGACCACCCAGAAGGGACAG
AAGAACAGCCGCGAGAGAATGAAGCGGATCGAAGAGGGCATCAAAGAGCTGGGCAGCCAGATCCTGAAAG
AACACCCCGTGGAAAACACCCAGCTGCAGAACGAGAAGCTGTACCTGTACTACCTGCAGAATGGGCGGGA
TATGTACGTGGACCAGGAACTGGACATCAACCGGCTGTCCGACTACGATGTGGACGCTATCGTGCCTCAG
AGCTTTCTGAAGGACGACTCCATCGACAACAAGGTGCTGACCAGAAGCGACAAGAACCGGGGCAAGAGCG
ACAACGTGCCCTCCGAAGAGGTCGTGAAGAAGATGAAGAACTACTGGCGGCAGCTGCTGAACGCCAAGCT
GATTACCCAGAGAAAGTTCGACAATCTGACCAAGGCCGAGAGAGGCGGCCTGAGCGAACTGGATAAGGCC
GGCTTCATCAAGAGACAGCTGGTGGAAACCCGGCAGATCACAAAGCACGTGGCACAGATCCTGGACTCCC
GGATGAACACTAAGTACGACGAGAATGACAAGCTGATCCGGGAAGTGAAAGTGATCACCCTGAAGTCCAA
GCTGGTGTCCGATTTCCGGAAGGATTTCCAGTTTTACAAAGTGCGCGAGATCAACAACTACCACCACGCC
CACGACGCCTACCTGAACGCCGTCGTGGGAACCGCCCTGATCAAAAAGTACCCTAAGCTGGAAAGCGAGT
TCGTGTACGGCGACTACAAGGTGTACGACGTGCGGAAGATGATCGCCAAGAGCGAGCAGGAAATCGGCAA
GGCTACCGCCAAGTACTTCTTCTACAGCAACATCATGAACTTTTTCAAGACCGAGATTACCCTGGCCAAC
GGCGAGATCCGGAAGCGGCCTCTGATCGAGACAAACGGCGAAACCGGGGAGATCGTGTGGGATAAGGGCC
GGGATTTTGCCACCGTGCGGAAAGTGCTGAGCATGCCCCAAGTGAATATCGTGAAAAAGACCGAGGTGCA
GACAGGCGGCTTCAGCAAAGAGTCTATCCTGCCCAAGAGGAACAGCGATAAGCTGATCGCCAGAAAGAAG
GACTGGGACCCTAAGAAGTACGGCGGCTTCGACAGCCCCACCGTGGCCTATTCTGTGCTGGTGGTGGCCA
AAGTGGAAAAGGGCAAGTCCAAGAAACTGAAGAGTGTGAAAGAGCTGCTGGGGATCACCATCATGGAAAG
AAGCAGCTTCGAGAAGAATCCCATCGACTTTCTGGAAGCCAAGGGCTACAAAGAAGTGAAAAAGGACCTG
ATCATCAAGCTGCCTAAGTACTCCCTGTTCGAGCTGGAAAACGGCCGGAAGAGAATGCTGGCCTCTGCCG
GCGAACTGCAGAAGGGAAACGAACTGGCCCTGCCCTCCAAATATGTGAACTTCCTGTACCTGGCCAGCCA
CTATGAGAAGCTGAAGGGCTCCCCCGAGGATAATGAGCAGAAACAGCTGTTTGTGGAACAGCACAAGCAC
TACCTGGACGAGATCATCGAGCAGATCAGCGAGTTCTCCAAGAGAGTGATCCTGGCCGACGCTAATCTGG
ACAAAGTGCTGTCCGCCTACAACAAGCACCGGGATAAGCCCATCAGAGAGCAGGCCGAGAATATCATCCA
CCTGTTTACCCTGACCAATCTGGGAGCCCCTGCCGCCTTCAAGTACTTTGACACCACCATCGACCGGAAG
AGGTACACCAGCACCAAAGAGGTGCTGGACGCCACCCTGATCCACCAGAGCATCACCGGCCTGTACGAGA
CACGGATCGACCTGTCTCAGCTGGGAGGTGACTCCGGCGGAAGCTCTGGTGGCAGCAAGCGGACCGCCGA
CGGCTCTGAATTCGAGAGCCCTAAGAAGAAAAGAAAGGTGAGCGGAGGCTCTAGCGGCGGAAGCCCTAGA
AAGATGTTCAGCTGCGATTTCGAAACCACAACCAAGCTGGACGACTGCAGAGTGTGGGCTTACGGCTACA
TGGAAATCGGCAACCTGGATAACTACAAGATTGGAAACAGCCTGGATGAGTTCATGCAGTGGGTGATGGA
AATCCAGGCCGACCTGTACTTCCACAACCTGAAGTTTGACGGCGCCTTCATAGTGAACTGGCTGGAAAGA
CACGGCTTCAAGTGGAGCAACGAGGGCCTGCCCAACACCTACAATACCATCATTTCTAAGATGGGCCAGT
GGTACATGATCGATATCTGTTTCGGCTATAAGGGCAAGCGGAAGCTGCACACCGTGATCTACGACAGCCT
GAAGAAGCTGCCATTCCCTGTCAAAAAGATCGCCAAAGATTTTCAGCTGCCTCTGCTGAAAGGCGATATC
GACTACCACAAGGAGCGGCCTGTCGGCCACGAAATCACACCAGAGGAATATGAATACATCAAGAATGACA
TCGAGATCATCGCCCGGGCCCTGGACATCCAGTTCAAGCAAGGCCTGGATAGAATGACCGCTGGCTCTGA
TTCTCTGAAGGGGTTCAAAGATATCCTGAGCACCAAGAAGTTCAACAAGGTGTTCCCCAAGTTAAGCCTG
CCTATGGACAAGGAAATCCGCTACGCCTATAGGGGCGGCTTTACATGGCTGAACGACAAATACAAGGAAA
AGGAGATTGGAGAAGGCATGGTGTTCGATGTGAACTCTCTGTATCCTTCCCAGATGTACAGCAGACCTCT
GCCTTACGGCGCCCCCATCGTGTTCCAGGGCAAGTACGAGAAGGACGAGCAGTACCCCCTGTACATCCAA
AGAATCAGATTCGAGTTCGAGCTGAAAGAGGGCTATATCCCCACCATCCAGATCAAAAAAAACCCCTTCT
TCAAGGGCAATGAGTACCTGAAGAACTCCGGCGGAGAGCCTGTTGAACTGTACCTGACCAACGTGGATCT
GGAACTGATCCAGGAGCACTACGAGCTGTACAACGTGGAGTACATTGACGGCTTTAAATTTAGAGAAAAA
ACCGGCTTGTTTAAGGACTTCATCGACAAGTGGACCTACGTGAAGACACACGAGGAAGGAGCAAAGAAAC
AGCTGGCCAAGCTGATGCTGAACAGCCTGTACGGCAAGTTTGCCAGCAATCCTGACGTGACCGGCAAAGT
TCCATACCTCAAAGAGGACGGATCTCTGGGCTTCCGGGTGGGCGACGAAGAATACAAGGACCCCGTGTAC
ACCCCTATGGGAGTGTTTATCACAGCCTGGGCCAGATTCACCACCATCACCGCCGCCCAGGCTTGTTACG
ACCGGATCATCTACTGCGACACAGACAGCATCCACCTGACAGGCACCGAGGTGCCTGAGATCATCAAGGA
CATCGTGGACCCTAAGAAGCTGGGCTACTGGGCTCATGAGTCCACCTTCAAAAGAGCCAAGTACCTGAGA
CAGAAGACCTACATCCAGGACATCTACATGAAGGAAGTTGACGGAAAGCTGGTGGAGTGCAGCCCTGATG
AGGCCACCACAACCAAGTTCTCCGTGAAGTGCGCCGGCATGACAGATACCATCAAAAAGAAGGTGACATT
CGACAACTTCAAGGTGGGCTTCAGCAGCAAGGGAAAGCCTAAACCAGTGCAAGTGAACGGCGGAGTGGTG
CTGGTAGACAGCGTGTTCACAATCAAGTCTGGCGGCTCAAAAAGAACCGCCGACGGCAGCGAATTCGAGT
CTCCCAAGAAGAAGAGGAAAGTCTGACCGGTCATCATCACCATCACCATTGAGTTTAAACCCGCTGATCA
GCCTCGACTGTGCCTTCTAGTTGCCAGCCATCTGTTGTTTGCCCCTCCCCCGTGCCTTCCTTGACCCTGG
AAGGTGCCACTCCCACTGTCCTTTCCTAATAAAATGAGGAAATTGCATCGCATTGTCTGAGTAGGTGTCA
TTCTATTCTGGGGGGTGGGGTGGGGCAGGACAGCAAGGGGGAGGATTGGGAAGACAATAGCAGGCATGCT
GGGGATGCGGTGGGCTCTATGGCTTCTGAGGCGGAAAGAACCAGCTGGGGCTCGATACCGTCGACCTCTA
GCTAGAGCTTGGCGTAATCATGGTCATAGCTGTTTCCTGTGTGAAATTGTTATCCGCTCACAATTCCACA
CAACATACGAGCCGGAAGCATAAAGTGTAAAGCCTAGGGTGCCTAATGAGTGAGCTAACTCACATTAATT
GCGTTGCGCTCACTGCCCGCTTTCCAGTCGGGAAACCTGTCGTGCCAGCTGCATTAATGAATCGGCCAAC
GCGCGGGGAGAGGCGGTTTGCGTATTGGGCGCTCTTCCGCTTCCTCGCTCACTGACTCGCTGCGCTCGGT
CGTTCGGCTGCGGCGAGCGGTATCAGCTCACTCAAAGGCGGTAATACGGTTATCCACAGAATCAGGGGAT
AACGCAGGAAAGAACATGTGAGCAAAAGGCCAGCAAAAGGCCAGGAACCGTAAAAAGGCCGCGTTGCTGG
CGTTTTTCCATAGGCTCCGCCCCCCTGACGAGCATCACAAAAATCGACGCTCAAGTCAGAGGTGGCGAAA
CCCGACAGGACTATAAAGATACCAGGCGTTTCCCCCTGGAAGCTCCCTCGTGCGCTCTCCTGTTCCGACC
CTGCCGCTTACCGGATACCTGTCCGCCTTTCTCCCTTCGGGAAGCGTGGCGCTTTCTCATAGCTCACGCT
GTAGGTATCTCAGTTCGGTGTAGGTCGTTCGCTCCAAGCTGGGCTGTGTGCACGAACCCCCCGTTCAGCC
CGACCGCTGCGCCTTATCCGGTAACTATCGTCTTGAGTCCAACCCGGTAAGACACGACTTATCGCCACTG
GCAGCAGCCACTGGTAACAGGATTAGCAGAGCGAGGTATGTAGGCGGTGCTACAGAGTTCTTGAAGTGGT
GGCCTAACTACGGCTACACTAGAAGAACAGTATTTGGTATCTGCGCTCTGCTGAAGCCAGTTACCTTCGG
AAAAAGAGTTGGTAGCTCTTGATCCGGCAAACAAACCACCGCTGGTAGCGGTGGTTTTTTTGTTTGCAAG
CAGCAGATTACGCGCAGAAAAAAAGGATCTCAAGAAGATCCTTTGATCTTTTCTACGGGGTCTGACGCTC
AGTGGAACGAAAACTCACGTTAAGGGATTTTGGTCATGAGATTATCAAAAAGGATCTTCACCTAGATCCT
TTTAAATTAAAAATGAAGTTTTAAATCAATCTAAAGTATATATGAGTAAACTTGGTCTGACAGTTACCAA
TGCTTAATCAGTGAGGCACCTATCTCAGCGATCTGTCTATTTCGTTCATCCATAGTTGCCTGACTCCCCG
TCGTGTAGATAACTACGATACGGGAGGGCTTACCATCTGGCCCCAGTGCTGCAATGATACCGCGCGAACC
ACGCTCACCGGCTCCAGATTTATCAGCAATAAACCAGCCAGCCGGAAGGGCCGAGCGCAGAAGTGGTCCT
GCAACTTTATCCGCCTCCATCCAGTCTATTAATTGTTGCCGGGAAGCTAGAGTAAGTAGTTCGCCAGTTA
ATAGTTTGCGCAACGTTGTTGCCATTGCTACAGGCATCGTGGTGTCACGCTCGTCGTTTGGTATGGCTTC
ATTCAGCTCCGGTTCCCAACGATCAAGGCGAGTTACATGATCCCCCATGTTGTGCAAAAAAGCGGTTAGC
TCCTTCGGTCCTCCGATCGTTGTCAGAAGTAAGTTGGCCGCAGTGTTATCACTCATGGTTATGGCAGCAC
TGCATAATTCTCTTACTGTCATGCCATCCGTAAGATGCTTTTCTGTGACTGGTGAGTACTCAACCAAGTC
ATTCTGAGAATAGTGTATGCGGCGACCGAGTTGCTCTTGCCCGGCGTCAATACGGGATAATACCGCGCCA
CATAGCAGAACTTTAAAAGTGCTCATCATTGGAAAACGTTCTTCGGGGCGAAAACTCTCAAGGATCTTAC
CGCTGTTGAGATCCAGTTCGATGTAACCCACTCGTGCACCCAACTGATCTTCAGCATCTTTTACTTTCAC
CAGCGTTTCTGGGTGAGCAAAAACAGGAAGGCAAAATGCCGCAAAAAAGGGAATAAGGGCGACACGGAAA
TGTTGAATACTCATACTCTTCCTTTTTCAATATTATTGAAGCATTTATCAGGGTTATTGTCTCATGAGCG
GATACATATTTGAATGTATTTAGAAAAATAAACAAATAGGGGTTCCGCGCACATTTCCCCGAAAAGTGCC
ACCTGACGTCGACGGATCGGGAGATCGATCTCCCGATCCCCTAGGGTCGACTCTCAGTACAATCTGCTCT
GATGCCGCATAGTTAAGCCAGTATCTGCTCCCTGCTTGTGTGTTGGAGGTCGCTGAGTAGTGCGCGAGCA
AAATTTAAGCTACAACAAGGCAAGGCTTGACCGACAATTGCATGAAGAATCTGCTTAGGGTTAGGCGTTT
TGCGCTGCTTCGCGATGTACGGGCCAGATATACGCGTTGACATTGATTATTGACTAGTTATTAATAGTAA
TCAATTACGGGGTCATTAGTTCATAGCCCATATATGGAGTTCCGCGTTACATAACTTACGGTAAATGGCC
CGCCTGGCTGACCGCCCAACGACCCCCGCCCATTGACGTCAATAATGACGTATGTTCCCATAGTAACGCC
AATAGGGACTTTCCATTGACGTCAATGGGTGGAGTATTTACGGTAAACTGCCCACTTGGCAGTACATCAA
GTGTATC
